>Addgene plasmid #192774 | Ppst93-ANME2bHR1 MCR-NG | addgene full sequence | sequence record 379181 | Addgene NGS Result
GGAACTAAAATACCAAAATAGAAACATTTATATACATTTGATGTGTAGGGTATACCATAAACCTGGGAGG
TGTCTCATATGGCAGATAAAATTGATCTTTACTCAGATAGAGGAGCAAAACTTAAATCAGGAGTTATTTT
AGAAGATATTTCACCATTAAGAAACAAAGCAATTAAACAAATTATTCACGATACAAAAAGATCAGCAGCA
GTTGATTTAGCAGGAATTGAAAAAGCACTTGCATCAGGAAAATACGGAGGAAAAGGAAGACAAATTCAGG
GAAGAAAACTTGAACTTGATGTTGTTAAAAATGCAGATTCAATTAAAGCAAAAATGGAAGATCTTGTTAG
AGTTGATAAAGGAGATGATACTAACATTGATTCATTAAATGGAGGAAAACAATTATTTGTTCAGGTTCCA
TCAGCAAGAATGGAAGCAGGAGCAGAATTTGTTGCATCATTAACATGTTCAGCAATGTCATGTGTTCAGG
CAATGATTGATACTTTTGATCTTTCAATGTTTGTTGTTCCAGAAGTTAAAGCAGCAATTATGGGACAATA
TCCACAGACAATGGATATGGCAGGTGGAAACGTTAAATCAATTTTAGAAATTCCACAAAAAGATGAAGGA
ATGGGACACTCACTTAGAAACATTATGGCAAACCACCTTGCAGCAGTTACAAAGAAAAATGCAATGAACA
CTGCAGCACTTTCATCAATTTACGAACAGGCAGGAGTTTTTGAAATGGGAAATGCATTAGGACAATTTCA
GAGACACCAACTTCTTGGACTTGCATACCAGGGACTTAACGCAGATAACCTTGTTTACGATGTTACAAAA
GCAAATGGAGCAACAGGAACTATTGGAACTGTTATGCACTCAATTGTTGAAAGAGGATTAGCAGATAAAA
TTTTAGTTGCAGATAAAAAATTTGATTCAGGATATGTTTGTTACAAAGCAACAGATGTTGCAAAATGGAA
TGCATATAATGCAGCAGGAACTCTTGCATCAAACCTTGTTAACTGTGGAGCAGGAAGATCACCACAACAC
GTTTCATCAACACTTCTTTACTACAACGATCTTGTTGAAAAAGAAACTGGATTACCAGGATGTGATTATG
GAAAAGTTCAGGGAACAGCAGTTGGATTTTCATTTTTCTCACACTCAATTTACGGAGGCGGAGGACCAGG
AGTTTTTAATGGAAATCACGTTGTTACTAGACACTCAAGAGGATTTGCAATTCCATGTGTTGCAGCAGCA
GTTTCATTAGATGCAGGAGTTCAAATGTTTACACCAGAAATGACTTCAGCATTAGTTGGAGAAACATTTG
GATCATACGAAACTTTTAGAGCACCATTAAAGGCAGTCGCCGGAGCAGTGTAAATAAAAAAAAAGAGGAT
TTAAATGGTTGATTATTACTCAGCACCTAAAAAACCAATTCAAGTTGAAATTTTTCCACAGAAACTTCTT
ATGCCAGATACAGCAGAAGAACTTCTTAACTCAATTGATAAAGTTACTGGAGTTCTTAGAATGATGATTC
AAGGATCAGGATTACCAATGAGAGTTTCATGTGGACCAGGAATTGGAACACCAATTGATAGATCAGATAG
AAGAATTATTAACGTTTCAGGACAGGCATTTGAACTTAACATTAGAGTTGGAAGAATTAGAGTTGAACTT
GAAGATAAATCAGCAAAAGAACCATTAAGAGAAGCAGTTGAAAACTCACTTCCAATTCCATTTGAATTTA
GAGAAGGATTTTTCTTTAGAAAGAAAGCATCACTTACTGATTACGCAAAATACGGATTTAAATCAAGAGA
AGATGAATCAATTAACATTGAAGATGAAAGACTTCTTGGATTAATTGACCCTAAAGCAGACCCAAAAGAC
CGTATATGCATGTTAGAATCAAATGAGTAATCATATGTTTGGAAGAGAAACACAATGTGTTGATTGTAGA
GAATCAATGGGATTAGGAAGAGGTGGAGGATTAGCACAGAGAGGAACATTATCAGAAACTGGAAGACCAG
ATGTTATTGCAGTTGCAATGTCACCAGGAAGAAGACACATTACAAAACCAGTTTGTGAAATTACTTATGG
ACTTAGAAGAGAAAGAATTCAAGTTTCAGTTTTAGTTCTTAATTCAGGAGCAGGAGTTCCAGAAGATTTA
CACAAAGAATCAACTATGGGATACGGACCAAAATTTGGACTTAACGCAAAAGAATTAGCACAGATTGGAA
GACACAAATTATTAGTTCTTCACCTTGGAAACATTGATTCACACGTTATTTCAAAAACAAAAGAAGTTCT
TAAATATGTTGATATTCCAACTATTGTTGCATGTCAAAATCCAATGGATTTTGAACAGTTTGCAGAAGCA
GGAGTTAGAACAAGATTAGTTAAACCAAGACCAGAAAAAATTCAAACTGGAGGAACTGTTATGGAAATTG
TTTCAGGAATTACAAGAGGAGAAACTTGTTCAAGAGAAAATTTAAATAAGATTGTTAATTACGTAAAGAC
CATTAATCCGGAAAATAACTAAGGAGATGATGTAATAATGGATTACAAAGATGATGATGATAAAGGCGCC
AGCTGGTCACACCCACAATTTGAAAAAGGAGGTGGATCAGGAGGTGGATCAGGAGGTTCAGCATGGTCAC
ATCCTCAGTTTGAAAAATCAGCAATGGCATATAAACCACAATATTACCCAGGATCAACATCAGTTGCAGA
AAATAGAAGAAAACACATGTCAAACAACGTTGAAAAATTAAGAGAAGTTTCAGATGAAGATTTAACAGCA
ATGTTAGGACACAGAGCACCAGGATCAGATTACCCATCAACTCACCCACCATTAGCAGAAATGGGAGAAC
CAGATTGTCCAGTTAGACAAATGGTTACACCAACTCCAGGAACTGCAGCAGGAGATAGAGTTAGATATGT
TCAGTGGGCAGATTCAATGTACAATGCACCATCAGTTCCATATTGGAGATCATACCACGCAGCAATTAAT
CACAGAGGAGTTGATCCAGGAACATTATCAGGAAGACAAGTTGTTGAAGCAAGAGAAAGAGATATGGAAG
CATGTGCAAAAGAACAGGTTGAAACAGAAATGACTTGTCCAGGATTAGCAGGATTAAGAGGAGCAACTGT
TCACGGACACTCATGTAGATTACAGGAAGATGGAGTTATGTTTGATATGCTTGATAGAAGAAGATTAGAA
GGAGATGTTATTATTCAAGATAAAGATCAGGTTGGAGTTCCATTAGATAGAAAAGTTAACATGGGAAAAC
CAATGTCAGAAGCAGAAGCAGCAAAAAGAACAACTTTTTACAGAATTGATAATGTTGCATTTAGAGATGA
TAAAGAAGTTATTGAATGGATGCAAAGAGTTTGGGAACTGAGAACATTATATGGATATCAGCCCCATGAT
TAAGAGGTGATAGAAAATGACAAAACACTTCGCATTCGGAACTGAAAAGACTGCTATGGATCATTTCAAA
CTTGCAATGGAAAACAAATACGGAAAAGAATGGGGATCAAACCAACAGAACGATGATATTCAAGCAAAAA
CAACTAAATATTTAAGATTAGGATACGAACAGTCACCAAGAAAAGTTGAAATGGCAAAAGCAGGAGCAGA
TATTGCAAAGAAAAGAGGATTACAAGCATACGATCCATTATTACACTTAGCAGGAATTCCATTAGGACAA
AGACAGTTAACACCATACACTCTTGGAGGAACAGATATTGTTGTTGAAGGAGATGATTTACACTACGTTA
ACAACGCAGCAATGCAACAGATGTGGGATGATATTAGAAGAACATGTGTTGTTGGATTAGATCTTGCACA
CGAAACATTAGAAAAACGACTTGGAAAAGAAGTTACACCAGAAACTATTAACTACTACTTAGAAGTTCTT
AATCACGCATTACCTGGAGGAGCAATTGTTCAAGAACACATGGTTGAAACTCACCCAGCAATGGTTGATG
ATTGTTACGTTAAAGTTTTTACAGGAGATGATACTCTTAAAGATGAATTAGATTCACAGTTTGTTATTGA
TATTGATAAAATGTTTATTCCAGATCACGCAGCACAAATTAAAGCATCAATTGGAAAAGCATCATTTCAG
GCAGTTCACATTCCAACAGTTGTTTCAAGAGTTGCAGATGGAGGACAAACTTCAAGATGGATGGCAATGC
AGGTTGGAATGTCATTTATTTCAGCATATCACATGTGTGCAGGAGAAGCAGCAGTTGCAGATTTAGCATT
TACAGCAAAACACGCAGGATTAGTTGAAATGTCAGAAATGTTACCAGCAAGAAGAGCAAGAGGACCAAAT
GAACCTGGAGGATTATCATTTGGACACATGTGTGATATTGTTCAAACATCAAGAAAATTTAGAGATGATC
CAGATAAAATTGCATTAGAAACTTGTGCAGCAGCATCAATGTTATACGATCAGATTTGGCTTGGAGGATA
TATGTCTGGAGGAGTTGGATTTACAATGTATGCAACTGCAGCATACACAAACAACACTGTTGATGATGAT
CTTTACGCAGCAACAGAATACGGATGGGATACATACGGAACTGCAGTTGGAAAAACTGTTGCACCATCAA
TTGATGTTATTAAAGATATTGGAACATGGGGAACTATTTACGGATTAGAACTTTACGAAAACTACCCAAC
ATCATTAGAAGATCACTTTGGAGGATCACAAAGAGCAACTGTTATTGCAACAGCAACTGGAGCAGCATGT
GCAATTACAACTGGAAATTCAAATGCAGGACTTTCAGCATGGTACCTTTGTATGTACTTACACAAAGAAG
CACACGGAAGATTAGGATTTTTCGGATACGATTTACAAGATCAGTGTGGAGCAACTAACGTTTACTCATA
CCAATCAGATGAAGGACTTCTTGGAGAACTTAGAGGAGCAAACTACCCAAACTACGCAATGAATGTTGGA
CACCAGGGAGGATACACAACTGTTTTAACAGGAGCATATACTGGATGTGGACACGGATTTTCAACAAATC
CATTAGTTAAAACTTGTTTTGCAGATGATCTTATGAACTTTGATTTTGTTGAAGTTAGACACTGTTTTGG
ACAGGGAGCATTAAGAGAATACGATAGATGTGCAGGAGAAAGAGCATACGTTATTCCAGCAAAATAAACT
AGTAGCGGCCGCTGCAGGATATAGCAAAAGTGGGACTTAAGTTCCCACTTTTGCTATTTTATAAAAAACG
CCCTATTCGTAATATACTATTCAAAACTAAATATTCATTGAAATATTTGGGTAATAATTAATATTAATCT
AATATTTAGATATTGAGATATAATAATAACATTTTTTTAAAAAATCATCTATTTTCATCTTAATTTTATA
TATTAAAGCCCATTTTTTGAGTATTCAAATTCAAATTATTGTGTTATTAACATCTTATATATAAACTTTT
CTATTTAATGTTAATGAAAAAGTGAATATATATACATAGAGTAATGTTATGATGTATATATCAAAAAAAA
CTAGAGGAGACGACCTTCCATGACAGAATATAAACCAACAGTTAGATTAGCAACAAGAGATGACGTACCT
AGGGCAGTAAGAACTCTTGCAGCAGCTTTTGCAGATTATCCAGCAACAAGACACACAGTTGATCCAGATA
GACACATTGAAAGAGTTACAGAATTACAAGAATTATTTTTAACAAGAGTTGGTCTTGATATAGGTAAAGT
ATGGGTTGCAGATGATGGAGCAGCAGTTGCAGTTTGGACAACACCAGAATCAGTTGAAGCTGGTGCTGTT
TTTGCAGAAATTGGACCAAGAATGGCTGAATTATCAGGATCAAGATTAGCAGCTCAGCAACAGATGGAAG
GATTACTTGCACCACACAGACCAAAAGAACCAGCATGGTTTTTAGCAACAGTTGGAGTTTCACCAGATCA
CCAGGGAAAAGGTTTAGGTTCTGCTGTTGTACTTCCTGGTGTTGAAGCAGCTGAAAGAGCAGGAGTTCCA
GCATTTTTAGAAACATCAGCACCAAGAAATCTTCCATTTTATGAAAGACTTGGATTTACAGTTACAGCAG
ATGTTGAAGTTCCAGAAGGACCAAGAACATGGTGTATGACAAGAAAACCAGGAGCATAACCATGGCTCCG
ACCGAAGCCACCCGGGGCGGCCCCGCCGACCCCGCACCCGCCCCCGAGGCCCACCGCGGGGGACACACCG
AACACGCCGACCCTGCTGAACACGCGGCGCAGTTCGGTGCCCAGGAGCGGATCGGGAATTAATTCGAAGC
TGCTGGTGAAAGAGACCCTATCTTACCTGCTAAAATCTAAGTTAATTACTAATTTATTATTAATTTATTA
TTAGATTGGGTAAAATAGTAAAAGAAAACTAAAGGAAACCTAATATGGTTTCCTTTTTTTATATATTTTT
AATTCACTGGGGGGATTTAAAACTTCATTTTTAATTTAAAAGGATCTAGGTGAAGATCCTTGGTGCACTC
TCAGTACAATCTGCTCTGATGCCGCATAGTTAAGCCAGCCCCGACACCCGCCAACACCCGCTGACGCGCC
CTGACGGGCTTGTCTGCTCCCGGCATCCGCTTACAGACAAGCTGTGACCGTCTCCGGGAGCTGCATGTGT
CAGAGGTTTTCACCGTCATCACCGAAACGCGCGAGACGAAAGGGCCTCGTGATACGCCTATTTTTATAGG
TTAATGTCATGATAATAATGGTTTCTTAGACGTCAGGTGGCACTTTTCGGGGAAATGTGCGCGGAACCCC
TATTTGTTTATTTTTCTAAATACATTCAAATATGTATCCGCTCATGAGACAATAACCCTGATAAATGCTT
CAATAATATTGAAAAAGGAAGAGTATGAGTATTCAACATTTCCGTGTCGCCCTTATTCCCTTTTTTGCGG
CATTTTGCCTTCCTGTTTTTGCTCACCCAGAAACGCTGGTGAAAGTAAAAGATGCTGAAGATCAGTTGGG
TGCACGAGTGGGTTACATCGAACTGGATCTCAACAGCGGTAAGATCCTTGAGAGTTTTCGCCCCGAAGAA
CGTTTTCCAATGATGAGCACTTTTAAAGTTCTGCTATGTGGCGCGGTATTATCCCGTATTGACGCCGGGC
AAGAGCAACTCGGTCGCCGCATACACTATTCTCAGAATGACTTGGTTGAGTACTCACCAGTCACAGAAAA
GCATCTTACGGATGGCATGACAGTAAGAGAATTATGCAGTGCTGCCATAACCATGAGTGATAACACTGCG
GCCAACTTACTTCTGACAACGATCGGAGGACCGAAGGAGCTAACCGCTTTTTTGCACAACATGGGGGATC
ATGTAACTCGCCTTGATCGTTGGGAACCGGAGCTGAATGAAGCCATACCAAACGACGAGCGTGACACCAC
GATGCCTGTAGCAATGGCAACAACGTTGCGCAAACTATTAACTGGCGAACTACTTACTCTAGCTTCCCGG
CAACAATTAATAGACTGGATGGAGGCGGATAAAGTTGCAGGACCACTTCTGCGCTCGGCCCTTCCGGCTG
GCTGGTTTATTGCTGATAAATCTGGAGCCGGTGAGCGTGGGTCTCGCGGTATCATTGCAGCACTGGGGCC
AGATGGTAAGCCCTCCCGTATCGTAGTTATCTACACGACGGGGAGTCAGGCAACTATGGATGAACGAAAT
AGACAGATCGCTGAGATAGGTGCCTCACTGATTAAGCATTGGTAACTGTCAGACCAAGTTTACTCATATA
TACTTTAGATTGATTTAAAACTTCATTTTTAATTTAAAAGGATCTAGGTGAAGATCCTTTTTGATAATCT
CATGACCAAAATCCCTTAACGTGAGTTTTCGTTCCACTGAGCGTCAGACCCCGTAGAAAAGATCAAAGGA
TCTTCTTGAGATCCTTTTTTTCTGCGCGTAATCTGCTGCTTGCAAACAAAAAAACCACCGCTACCAGCGG
TGGTTTGTTTGCCGGATCAAGAGCTACCAACTCTTTTTCCGAAGGTAACTGGCTTCAGCAGAGCGCAGAT
ACCAAATACTGTTCTTCTAGTGTAGCCGTAGTTAGGCCACCACTTCAAGAACTCTGTAGCACCGCCTACA
TACCTCGCTCTGCTAATCCTGTTACCAGTGGCTGCTGCCAGTGGCGATAAGTCGTGTCTTACCGGGTTGG
ACTCAAGACGATAGTTACCGGATAAGGCGCAGCGGTCGGGCTGAACGGGGGGTTCGTGCACACAGCCCAG
CTTGGAGCGAACGACCTACACCGAACTGAGATACCTACAGCGTGAGCTATGAGAAAGCGCCACGCTTCCC
GAAGGGAGAAAGGCGGACAGGTATCCGGTAAGCGGCAGGGTCGGAACAGGAGAGCGCACGAGGGAGCTTC
CAGGGGGAAACGCCTGGTATCTTTATAGTCCTGTCGGGTTTCGCCACCTCTGACTTGAGCGTCGATTTTT
GTGATGCTCGTCAGGGGGGCGGAGCCTATGGAAAAACGCCAGCAACGCGGCCTTTTTACGGTTCCTGGCC
TTTTGCTGGCCTTTTGCTCACATGGTACCCATTATTTAGTTTTTTTTTATCACCACAACGTATAAACCCC
CTTTCAGAAGAAAACAGAGAATGAAAACAGATTTTAATTTATATATCGTATCTATAATTTAGTTTTTTTT
TATTGCAGTTTTAGAAGTGCGTTTGTCCTGGAGCGAAATACACGATATCGTGTAGTCTCCTTCAGATGAA
AATAATATTTTTAATTTTCAGAAATATTACTGGAAAAATACCTGAAAAATATTTGAAAAAAAAACATACA
CCCAGCGGGGAAAAATCGAACATTTTGAAAAAGTCTATTTATAGGGTTTAAACAGGGCCAAGACCTGCGG
GATATACCCCAAAAATGTTCGATAAAAAAATCGAACATTTTTCGAACATTTTTTATAATGTTCGATGTGT
GCGAGTATGTTCGATAAAAAAATCGAACATTTTGAAAGACAATTTGAAGAGATATAAAAAAAATAATCTA
TTATAATATAGATATATAATATGTTCGATATGTTCGATATTTTTTTATATATTATATTATATTTAACCTT
GTATTGATTATTGAATAATATTTATTATTACTTTTTTTGATTTCTTGTAAAAAATCGAACATATTTTACA
TATTGTAAAAAATAAAAAAGATTTAAAAAAAGTGTCCGAAAAAGTTAAACAAACATTATTATTAAAATGT
TAGTTTAATATGTATCTTGATATGCTCTTCTTTCTTTCATGCTTAAACTTGTATAACTGTATGCTTTTTT
CATTTCCTTTATTTTGTCCTTTCCTTTCTTTGTTATCTGGTAATATCCTTCCTTCTTTCCTGCATACTTC
AAAAATCCAAGGTTTTTTAAGTTATCGAGATAAGAATTACTAGATGAATTCGCGCCCGGTTCTAGATTTA
TTCATAAAATA
Features (pLannotate 1.2.2; 14 found; start..end, strand, type, name):
     79..1374    +  CDS            mcrB: MCRB_METBF - Experimental evidence at protein level: Swiss-Prot protein existence level 1. Component of the methyl-coenzyme M reductase (MCR) I that catalyzes the reductive cleavage of methyl-coenzyme M (CoM-S-CH3 or 2- (methylthio)ethanesulfonate) using coenzyme B (CoB or 7- mercaptoheptanoylthreonine phosphate) as reductant which results in the production of methane and the mixed heterodisulfide of CoB and CoM (CoM-S-S-CoB). This is the final step in methanogenesis. From Methanosarcina barkeri (strain Fusaro / DSM 804).
   1405..1878    +  CDS            mcrD (fragment): MCRD_METBF - Protein predicted: Swiss-Prot protein existence level 4. From Methanosarcina barkeri (strain Fusaro / DSM 804).
   1925..2518    +  CDS            mcrC: MCRC_METTH - Experimental evidence at transcript level: Swiss-Prot protein existence level 2. From Methanothermobacter thermautotrophicus (strain ATCC 29096 / DSM 1053 / JCM 10044 / NBRC 100330 / Delta H) (Methanobacterium thermoautotrophicum).
   2560..2583    +  CDS            2xFLAG (fragment): two tandem FLAG® epitope tags
   2684..3424    +  CDS            mcrG: MCRG_METBF - Experimental evidence at protein level: Swiss-Prot protein existence level 1. Component of the methyl-coenzyme M reductase (MCR) I that catalyzes the reductive cleavage of methyl-coenzyme M (CoM-S-CH3 or 2- (methylthio)ethanesulfonate) using coenzyme B (CoB or 7- mercaptoheptanoylthreonine phosphate) as reductant which results in the production of methane and the mixed heterodisulfide of CoB and CoM (CoM-S-S-CoB). This is the final step in methanogenesis. From Methanosarcina barkeri (strain Fusaro / DSM 804).
   3495..5174    +  CDS            mcrA: MCRA_METBF - Experimental evidence at protein level: Swiss-Prot protein existence level 1. Component of the methyl-coenzyme M reductase (MCR) I that catalyzes the reductive cleavage of methyl-coenzyme M (CoM-S-CH3 or 2- (methylthio)ethanesulfonate) using coenzyme B (CoB or 7- mercaptoheptanoylthreonine phosphate) as reductant which results in the production of methane and the mixed heterodisulfide of CoB and CoM (CoM-S-S-CoB). This is the final step in methanogenesis. From Methanosarcina barkeri (strain Fusaro / DSM 804).
   5178..5197    +  misc_feature   BioBrick suffix: universal suffix for all parts
   5550..6146    +  CDS            pac: PUAC_STRAD - Protein predicted: Swiss-Prot protein existence level 4. Detoxification of puromycin. From Streptomyces alboniger.
   6152..6283    +  CDS            dmpM (fragment): DMPM_STRAD - Protein inferred from homology: Swiss-Prot protein existence level 3. From Streptomyces alboniger.
   6501..6548    -  misc_feature   bom (fragment): basis of mobility region from pBR322
   6650..6685    -  CDS            rop (fragment): Rop protein, which maintains plasmids at low copy number; rop
   6780..6884    +  promoter       AmpR promoter: bla
   6885..7745    +  CDS            AmpR: β-lactamase; bla; confers resistance to ampicillin, carbenicillin, and related antibiotics
   7916..8504    +  rep_origin     ori: high-copy-number ColE1/pMB1/pBR322/pUC origin of replication
