[The description below was written by a language model from this plasmid's Addgene catalogue record and pLannotate feature annotations shown in this document.]
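Description:
Ppst93-ANME2bHR1 MCR-NG is an Escherichia coli–Methanococcus maripaludis shuttle expression plasmid of about 9.5 kb, built on the pMEV5 backbone for heterologous production of a methyl-coenzyme M reductase (MCR) from an uncultured ANME-2b archaeon. In E. coli it is maintained through a high-copy ColE1/pUC-type origin and selected with ampicillin via the bla gene and its promoter. Short remnants of the pBR322 bom and rop regions are also detected. Selection in the methanogen host relies on puromycin resistance from the Streptomyces alboniger pac (puromycin N-acetyltransferase) gene, which is followed by a small fragment of the neighbouring dmpM gene. The feature table does not annotate any element for replication in M. maripaludis, so the record does not show how the plasmid is maintained there.

The roughly 5.1 kb insert is a complete mcr operon in the order mcrB, mcrD, mcrC, mcrG, mcrA, all on the same strand. The annotations come from homology to Methanosarcina barkeri and Methanothermobacter proteins, not from the source organism itself. McrA, McrB and McrG are the catalytic subunits of the enzyme that carries out the final methane-forming step of methanogenesis, a reaction thought to run in reverse in anaerobic methane oxidisers, while McrC and McrD are accessory proteins. A FLAG epitope is annotated just upstream of mcrG. Together with the "NG" in the name and the recorded Flag-Strep2 tag, this suggests an N-terminal affinity tag on the gamma subunit for purifying the assembled complex. The promoter is not annotated; the name implies a "Ppst93" promoter, but the record does not describe it. A BioBrick suffix follows the operon.

The plasmid is intended for expressing and isolating a divergent MCR from an uncultured archaeon in a genetically tractable methanogen.
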