Addgene plasmid #192774: Ppst93-ANME2bHR1 MCR-NG
Purpose: Expresses NG-tagged ANME2bHR1 MCR in Methanococcus maripaludis
Depositing lab: William B. Whitman. Depositing organization: University of Georgia. Publication: Expression of divergent methyl/alkyl coenzyme M reductases from uncultured archaea. Shao N, Fan Y, Chou CW, Yavari S, Williams RV, Amster IJ, Brown SM, Drake IJ, Duin EC, Whitman WB, Liu Y. Commun Biol. 2022 Oct 20;5(1):1113. doi: 10.1038/s42003-022-04057-6. PubMed 36266535.
Backbone
  Vector backbone: pMEV5
  Backbone size w/o insert (bp): 4300
  Total vector size (bp): 9500
  Vector type: Synthetic Biology ; Heterologous expression in Methanococcus maripaludis
  Selectable markers: Puromycin
Growth in bacteria
  Bacterial resistance: Ampicillin, 100 μg/mL
  Growth temperature: 37°C
  Growth strain: DH5alpha
  Copy number: Unknown
Gene/Insert
  Gene/Insert name: Methyl coenzyme M reductase (alt name: MCR)
  Insert size (bp): 5100
  GenBank ID: GCA_002926195.1
  Tag / fusion protein: Flag-Strep2
Terms and licenses: Academic/Nonprofit Terms; Industry Terms
How to cite: Ppst93-ANME2bHR1 MCR-NG was a gift from William B. Whitman (Addgene plasmid # 192774 ; http://n2t.net/addgene:192774 ; RRID:Addgene_192774)
